Addgene plasmid #38879: LNX1
Purpose: Bacterial expression for structure determination; may not be full ORF
Depositing lab: Nicola Burgess-Brown. Depositing organization: University of Oxford.
Backbone
  Vector backbone: pNIC28-Bsa4
  Backbone manufacturer: SGC
  Vector type: Bacterial Expression
Growth in bacteria
  Bacterial resistance: Kanamycin, 50 μg/mL
  Growth temperature: 37°C
  Growth strain: Mach1
  Copy number: Low Copy
Gene/Insert
  Gene/Insert name: LNX1 (alt names: multi-PDZ-domain-containing protein; PDB:3B76)
  Species: H. sapiens (human)
  Insert size (bp): 372
  Entrez Gene: LNX1 (a.k.a. LNX, MPDZ, PDZRN2)
  Tag / fusion protein: His Tev (N terminal on insert)
  Cloning method: Ligation Independent Cloning
  Sequencing primers: 5′ T7; 3′ T7-term
Terms and licenses: Academic/Nonprofit Terms; Industry Terms: Not Available to Industry
How to cite: LNX1 was a gift from Nicola Burgess-Brown (Addgene plasmid # 38879 ; http://n2t.net/addgene:38879 ; RRID:Addgene_38879)
