[The description below was written by a language model from this plasmid's Addgene catalogue record.]
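Description:
LNX1 is a bacterial expression plasmid built on the pNIC28-Bsa4 backbone from the SGC, a vector designed for ligation-independent cloning of protein fragments intended for structural biology. It is propagated in E. coli as a low-copy plasmid under kanamycin selection. No feature table accompanies the record, so the origin of replication and the promoter are not stated explicitly. The listed sequencing primers (T7 forward and T7 terminator reverse) suggest that the insert sits within a T7-type expression cassette, which would normally be driven by T7 RNA polymerase in a suitable expression host.

The insert is a 372 bp fragment of human LNX1 (also known as LNX, MPDZ or PDZRN2), described as a multi-PDZ-domain-containing protein. At this size, and as the record itself cautions, it is not the full open reading frame but a truncated construct chosen for crystallography; the alternative names link it to a deposited PDB structure. The record does not say which region or domain of LNX1 the fragment covers. The fragment was inserted by ligation-independent cloning and carries an N-terminal His tag followed by a TEV protease cleavage site. The His tag allows the recombinant protein to be captured by immobilised metal affinity chromatography, and TEV cleavage then removes the tag to leave near-native protein.

The stated purpose is bacterial expression for structure determination, so the plasmid is mainly useful for producing soluble, purifiable LNX1 fragment for crystallisation, biophysical characterisation or binding studies.
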