>Addgene plasmid #38879 | LNX1 | depositor partial sequence | sequence record 48937 | LNX1 sequence 372 bps
ATGCACCATCATCATCATCATTCTTCTGGTGTAGATCTGGGTACCGAGAACCTGTACTTCCAATCCATGC
ATGAGAAGGTGGTAAATATCCAAAAAGACCCCGGTGAATCTCTCGGCATGACCGTCGCAGGGGGAGCATC
ACATAGAGAATGGGATTTGCCTATCTATGTCATCAGTGTTGAGCCCGGAGGAGTCATAAGCAGAGATGGA
AGAATAAAAACAGGTGACATTTTGTTGAATGTGGATGGGGTCGAACTGACAGAGGTCAGCCGGAGTGAGG
CAGTGGCATTATTGAAAAGAACATCATCCTCGATAGTACTCAAAGCTTTGGAAGTCAAAGAGGGTAGCAT
CGTTTGACAGTAAAGGTGGATA
