>Addgene plasmid #38879 | LNX1 | addgene partial sequence | sequence record 50568 | T7_term
TTCGGGCTTTGTTAGCAGCCGGATCTCAGTGGTGGTGGTGGTGGTGCTCGAGTGCGGCCGCAAGCTTGTC
GACGGAGCTCGAATTCGGATCCGTATCCACCTTTACTGTCAAACGATGCTACCCTCTTTGACTTCCAAAG
CTTTGAGTACTATCGAGGATGATGTTCTTTTCAATAATGCCACTGCCTCACTCCGGCTGACCTCTGTCAG
TTCGACCCCATCCACATTCAACAAAATGTCACCTGTTTTTATTCTTCCATCTCTGCTTATGACTCCTCCG
GGCTCAACACTGATGACATAGATAGGCAAATCCCATTCTCTATGTGATGCTCCCCCTGCGACGGTCATGC
CGAGAGATTCACCGGGGTCTTTTTGGATATTTACCACCTTCTCATGCATGGATTGGAAGTACAGGTTCTC
GGTACCCAGATCTACACCAGAAGAATGATGATGATGATGGTGCATATGTATATCTCCTTCTTAAAGTTAA
ACAAAATTATTTCTAGAGGGGAATTGTTATCCGCTCACAATTCCCCTATAGTGAGTCGTATTAATTTCGC
GGGATCGAGATCTCGATCCTCTACGCCGGACGCATCGTGGCCGGCATCACCGGCGCCACAGGTGCGGTTG
CTGGCGCCTATATCGCCGACATCACCGATGGGGAAGATCGGGCTCGCCACTTCGGGCTCATGAGCGCTTG
TTTCGGCGTGGGTATGGTGGCAGGCCCCGTGGCCGGGGGACTGTTGGGCGCCATCTCCTTGCATGCACCA
TTCCTTGCGGCGGCGGTGCTCAACGGCCTCAACCTACTACTGGGCTGCTTCCTAATGCAGGAGTCGCATA
AGGGAGAGCGTCGAGATCCCGGA
